>Addgene plasmid #141041 | pENTR-L3-Csy4-Cas9n-L2 | addgene full sequence | sequence record 304483 | Addgene NGS Result
TTGTACAAAGTTGGCATTATAAGAAAGCATTGCTTATCAATTTGTTGCAACGAACAGGTCACTATCAGTC
AAAATAAAATCATTATTTGCCATCCAGCTGCAGCTCTGGCCCGTGTCTCAAAATCTCTGATGTTACATTG
CACAAGATAAAAATATATCATCATGAACAATAAAACTGTCTGCTTACATAAACAGTAATACAAGGGGTGT
TATGAGCCATATTCAACGGGAAACGTCGAGGCCGCGATTAAATTCCAACATGGATGCTGATTTATATGGG
TATAAATGGGCTCGCGATAATGTCGGGCAATCAGGTGCGACAATCTATCGCTTGTATGGGAAGCCCGATG
CGCCAGAGTTGTTTCTGAAACATGGCAAAGGTAGCGTTGCCAATGATGTTACAGATGAGATGGTCAGACT
AAACTGGCTGACGGAATTTATGCCTCTTCCGACCATCAAGCATTTTATCCGTACTCCTGATGATGCATGG
TTACTCACCACTGCGATCCCCGGAAAAACAGCATTCCAGGTATTAGAAGAATATCCTGATTCAGGTGAAA
ATATTGTTGATGCGCTGGCAGTGTTCCTGCGCCGGTTGCATTCGATTCCTGTTTGTAATTGTCCTTTTAA
CAGCGATCGCGTATTTCGTCTCGCTCAGGCGCAATCACGAATGAATAACGGTTTGGTTGATGCGAGTGAT
TTTGATGACGAGCGTAATGGCTGGCCTGTTGAACAAGTCTGGAAAGAAATGCATAAACTTTTGCCATTCT
CACCGGATTCAGTCGTCACTCATGGTGATTTCTCACTTGATAACCTTATTTTTGACGAGGGGAAATTAAT
AGGTTGTATTGATGTTGGACGAGTCGGAATCGCAGACCGATACCAGGATCTTGCCATCCTATGGAACTGC
CTCGGTGAGTTTTCTCCTTCATTACAGAAACGGCTTTTTCAAAAATATGGTATTGATAATCCTGATATGA
ATAAATTGCAGTTTCATTTGATGCTCGATGAGTTTTTCTAATCAGAATTGGTTAATTGGTTGTAACACTG
GCAGAGCATTACGCTGACTTGACGGGACGGCGCAAGCTCATGACCAAAATCCCTTAACGTGAGTTTTCGT
TCCACTGAGCGTCAGACCCCGTAGAAAAGATCAAAGGATCTTCTTGAGATCCTTTTTTTCTGCGCGTAAT
CTGCTGCTTGCAAACAAAAAAACCACCGCTACCAGCGGTGGTTTGTTTGCCGGATCAAGAGCTACCAACT
CTTTTTCCGAAGGTAACTGGCTTCAGCAGAGCGCAGATACCAAATACTGTTCTTCTAGTGTAGCCGTAGT
TAGGCCACCACTTCAAGAACTCTGTAGCACCGCCTACATACCTCGCTCTGCTAATCCTGTTACCAGTGGC
TGCTGCCAGTGGCGATAAGTCGTGTCTTACCGGGTTGGACTCAAGACGATAGTTACCGGATAAGGCGCAG
CGGTCGGGCTGAACGGGGGGTTCGTGCACACAGCCCAGCTTGGAGCGAACGACCTACACCGAACTGAGAT
ACCTACAGCGTGAGCTATGAGAAAGCGCCACGCTTCCCGAAGGGAGAAAGGCGGACAGGTATCCGGTAAG
CGGCAGGGTCGGAACAGGAGAGCGCACGAGGGAGCTTCCAGGGGGAAACGCCTGGTATCTTTATAGTCCT
GTCGGGTTTCGCCACCTCTGACTTGAGCGTCGATTTTTGTGATGCTCGTCAGGGGGGCGGAGCCTATGGA
AAAACGCCAGCAACGCGGCCTTTTTACGGTTCCTGGCCTTTTGCTGGCCTTTTGCTCACATGTTCTTTCC
TGCGTTATCCCCTGATTCTGTGGATAACCGTATTACCGCTAGCCAGGAAGAGTTTGTAGAAACGCAAAAA
GGCCATCCGTCAGGATGGCCTTCTGCTTAGTTTGATGCCTGGCAGTTTATGGCGGGCGTCCTGCCCGCCA
CCCTCCGGGCCGTTGCTTCACAACGTTCAAATCCGCTCCCGGCGGATTTGTCCTACTCAGGAGAGCGTTC
ACCGACAAACAACAGATAAAACGAAAGGCCCAGTCTTCCGACTGAGCCTTTCGTTTTATTTGATGCCTGG
CAGTTCCCTACTCTCGCGTTAACGCTAGCATGGATCTCGGGCCCCAAATAATGATTTTATTTTGACTGAT
AGTGACCTGTTCGTTGCAACAAATTGATGAGCAATGCTTTTTTATAATGCCAACTTTGTATAATAAAGTT
GGGTACCGCGGGCCCGGGATCCACCGGTCGCCACCATGGACCACTACCTCGACATTCGCTTGCGACCGGA
CCCGGAATTTCCCCCGGCGCAACTCATGAGCGTGCTCTTCGGCAAGCTCCACCAGGCCCTGGTGGCACAG
GGCGGGGACAGGATCGGCGTGAGCTTCCCCGACCTCGACGAAAGCCGCTCCCGGCTGGGCGAGCGCCTGC
GCATTCATGCCTCGGCGGACGACCTTCGTGCCCTGCTCGCCCGGCCCTGGCTGGAAGGGTTGCGGGACCA
TCTGCAATTCGGAGAACCGGCAGTCGTGCCTCACCCCACACCGTACCGTCAGGTCAGTCGGGTTCAGGCG
AAAAGCAATCCGGAACGCCTGCGGCGGCGGCTCATGCGCCGGCACGATCTGAGTGAGGAGGAGGCTCGGA
AACGCATTCCCGATACGGTCGCGAGAGCCTTGGACCTGCCCTTCGTCACGCTACGCAGCCAGAGCACCGG
ACAGCACTTCCGTCTCTTCATCCGCCACGGGCCGTTGCAGGTGACGGCAGAGGAAGGAGGATTCACCTGT
TACGGGTTGAGCAAAGGAGGTTTCGTTCCCTGGTTCGAGGGCAGAGGAAGTCTGTTAACATGCGGTGACG
TCGAGGAGAATCCTGGCCCAATGGATAAAAAGTATTCTATTGGTTTAGCCATCGGCACTAATTCCGTTGG
ATGGGCTGTCATAACCGATGAATACAAAGTACCTTCAAAGAAATTTAAGGTGTTGGGGAACACAGACCGT
CATTCGATTAAAAAGAATCTTATCGGTGCCCTCCTATTCGATAGTGGCGAAACGGCAGAGGCGACTCGCC
TGAAACGAACCGCTCGGAGAAGGTATACACGTCGCAAGAACCGAATATGTTACTTACAAGAAATTTTTAG
CAATGAGATGGCCAAAGTTGACGATTCTTTCTTTCACCGTTTGGAAGAGTCCTTCCTTGTCGAAGAGGAC
AAGAAACATGAACGGCACCCCATCTTTGGAAACATAGTAGATGAGGTGGCATATCATGAAAAGTACCCAA
CGATTTATCACCTCAGAAAAAAGCTAGTTGACTCAACTGATAAAGCGGACCTGAGGTTAATCTACTTGGC
TCTTGCCCATATGATAAAGTTCCGTGGGCACTTTCTCATTGAGGGTGATCTAAATCCGGACAACTCGGAT
GTCGACAAACTGTTCATCCAGTTAGTACAAACCTATAATCAGTTGTTTGAAGAGAACCCTATAAATGCAA
GTGGCGTGGATGCGAAGGCTATTCTTAGCGCCCGCCTCTCTAAATCCCGACGGCTAGAAAACCTGATCGC
ACAATTACCCGGAGAGAAGAAAAATGGGTTGTTCGGTAACCTTATAGCGCTCTCACTAGGCCTGACACCA
AATTTTAAGTCGAACTTCGACTTAGCTGAAGATGCCAAATTGCAGCTTAGTAAGGACACGTACGATGACG
ATCTCGACAATCTACTGGCACAAATTGGAGATCAGTATGCGGACTTATTTTTGGCTGCCAAAAACCTTAG
CGATGCAATCCTCCTATCTGACATACTGAGAGTTAATACTGAGATTACCAAGGCGCCGTTATCCGCTTCA
ATGATCAAAAGGTACGATGAACATCACCAAGACTTGACACTTCTCAAGGCCCTAGTCCGTCAGCAACTGC
CTGAGAAATATAAGGAAATATTCTTTGATCAGTCGAAAAACGGGTACGCAGGTTATATTGACGGCGGAGC
GAGTCAAGAGGAATTCTACAAGTTTATCAAACCCATATTAGAGAAGATGGATGGGACGGAAGAGTTGCTT
GTAAAACTCAATCGCGAAGATCTACTGCGAAAGCAGCGGACTTTCGACAACGGTAGCATTCCACATCAAA
TCCACTTAGGCGAATTGCATGCTATACTTAGAAGGCAGGAGGATTTTTATCCGTTCCTCAAAGACAATCG
TGAAAAGATTGAGAAAATCCTAACCTTTCGCATACCTTACTATGTGGGACCCCTGGCCCGAGGGAACTCT
CGGTTCGCATGGATGACAAGAAAGTCCGAAGAAACGATTACTCCATGGAATTTTGAGGAAGTTGTCGATA
AAGGTGCGTCAGCTCAATCGTTCATCGAGAGGATGACCAACTTTGACAAGAATTTACCGAACGAAAAAGT
ATTGCCTAAGCACAGTTTACTTTACGAGTATTTCACAGTGTACAATGAACTCACGAAAGTTAAGTATGTC
ACTGAGGGCATGCGTAAACCCGCCTTTCTAAGCGGAGAACAGAAGAAAGCAATAGTAGATCTGTTATTCA
AGACCAACCGCAAAGTGACAGTTAAGCAATTGAAAGAGGACTACTTTAAGAAAATTGAATGCTTCGATTC
TGTCGAGATCTCCGGGGTAGAAGATCGATTTAATGCGTCACTTGGTACGTATCATGACCTCCTAAAGATA
ATTAAAGATAAGGACTTCCTGGATAACGAAGAGAATGAAGATATCTTAGAAGATATAGTGTTGACTCTTA
CCCTCTTTGAAGATCGGGAAATGATTGAGGAAAGACTAAAAACATACGCTCACCTGTTCGACGATAAGGT
TATGAAACAGTTAAAGAGGCGTCGCTATACGGGCTGGGGACGATTGTCGCGGAAACTTATCAACGGGATA
AGAGACAAGCAAAGTGGTAAAACTATTCTCGATTTTCTAAAGAGCGACGGCTTCGCCAATAGGAACTTTA
TGCAGCTGATCCATGATGACTCTTTAACCTTCAAAGAGGATATACAAAAGGCACAGGTTTCCGGACAAGG
GGACTCATTGCACGAACATATTGCGAATCTTGCTGGTTCGCCAGCCATCAAAAAGGGCATACTCCAGACA
GTCAAAGTAGTGGATGAGCTAGTTAAGGTCATGGGACGTCACAAACCGGAAAACATTGTAATCGAGATGG
CACGCGAAAATCAAACGACTCAGAAGGGGCAAAAAAACAGTCGAGAGCGGATGAAGAGAATAGAAGAGGG
TATTAAAGAACTGGGCAGCCAGATCTTAAAGGAGCATCCTGTGGAAAATACCCAATTGCAGAACGAGAAA
CTTTACCTCTATTACCTACAAAATGGAAGGGACATGTATGTTGATCAGGAACTGGACATAAACCGTTTAT
CTGATTACGACGTCGATCACATTGTACCCCAATCCTTTTTGAAGGACGATTCAATCGACAATAAAGTGCT
TACACGCTCGGATAAGAACCGAGGGAAAAGTGACAATGTTCCAAGCGAGGAAGTCGTAAAGAAAATGAAG
AACTATTGGCGGCAGCTCCTAAATGCGAAACTGATAACGCAAAGAAAGTTCGATAACTTAACTAAAGCTG
AGAGGGGTGGCTTGTCTGAACTTGACAAGGCCGGATTTATTAAACGTCAGCTCGTGGAAACCCGCCAAAT
CACAAAGCATGTTGCACAGATACTAGATTCCCGAATGAATACGAAATACGACGAGAACGATAAGCTGATT
CGGGAAGTCAAAGTAATCACTTTAAAGTCAAAATTGGTGTCGGACTTCAGAAAGGATTTTCAATTCTATA
AAGTTAGGGAGATAAATAACTACCACCATGCGCACGACGCTTATCTTAATGCCGTCGTAGGGACCGCACT
CATTAAGAAATACCCGAAGCTAGAAAGTGAGTTTGTGTATGGTGATTACAAAGTTTATGACGTCCGTAAG
ATGATCGCGAAAAGCGAACAGGAGATAGGCAAGGCTACAGCCAAATACTTCTTTTATTCTAACATTATGA
ATTTCTTTAAGACGGAAATCACTCTGGCAAACGGAGAGATACGCAAACGACCTTTAATTGAAACCAATGG
GGAGACAGGTGAAATCGTATGGGATAAGGGCCGGGACTTCGCGACGGTGAGAAAAGTTTTGTCCATGCCC
CAAGTCAACATAGTAAAGAAAACTGAGGTGCAGACCGGAGGGTTTTCAAAGGAATCGATTCTTCCAAAAA
GGAATAGTGATAAGCTCATCGCTCGTAAAAAGGACTGGGACCCGAAAAAGTACGGTGGCTTCGATAGCCC
TACAGTTGCCTATTCTGTCCTAGTAGTGGCAAAAGTTGAGAAGGGAAAATCCAAGAAACTGAAGTCAGTC
AAAGAATTATTGGGGATAACGATTATGGAGCGCTCGTCTTTTGAAAAGAACCCCATCGACTTCCTTGAGG
CGAAAGGTTACAAGGAAGTAAAAAAGGATCTCATAATTAAACTACCAAAGTATAGTCTGTTTGAGTTAGA
AAATGGCCGAAAACGGATGTTGGCTAGCGCCGGAGAGCTTCAAAAGGGGAACGAACTCGCACTACCGTCT
AAATACGTGAATTTCCTGTATTTAGCGTCCCATTACGAGAAGTTGAAAGGTTCACCTGAAGATAACGAAC
AGAAGCAACTTTTTGTTGAGCAGCACAAACATTATCTCGACGAAATCATAGAGCAAATTTCGGAATTCAG
TAAGAGAGTCATCCTAGCTGATGCCAATCTGGACAAAGTATTAAGCGCATACAACAAGCACAGGGATAAA
CCCATACGTGAGCAGGCGGAAAATATTATCCATTTGTTTACTCTTACCAACCTCGGCGCTCCAGCCGCAT
TCAAGTATTTTGACACAACGATAGATCGCAAACGATACACTTCTACCAAGGAGGTGCTAGACGCGACACT
GATTCACCAATCCATCACGGGATTATATGAAACTCGGATAGATTTGTCACAGCTTGGGGGTGACGGATCC
CCCAAGAAGAAGAGGAAAGTCTCGAGCGACTACAAAGACCATGACGGTGATTATAAAGATCATGACATCG
ATTACAAGGATGACGATGACAAGTGAAGCGGCCGCCAGCTTTC
Features (pLannotate 1.2.2; 10 found; start..end, strand, type, name):
    212..1021    +  CDS            KanR: aminoglycoside phosphotransferase; aph(3')-Ia; confers resistance to kanamycin in bacteria or G418 (Geneticin®) in eukaryotes
   1164..1752    +  rep_origin     ori: high-copy-number ColE1/pMB1/pBR322/pUC origin of replication
   1887..1914    -  terminator     rrnB T2 terminator: transcription terminator T2 from the E. coli rrnB gene
   2046..2089    +  terminator     rrnB T1 terminator: Escherichia coli rrnB; transcription terminator T1 from the E. coli rrnB gene
   2146..2241    +  protein_bind   attL3: mutant version of attL; recombination site for the Gateway® LR reaction LR Clonase™
   2242..2268    +  misc_feature   MCS (fragment): multiple cloning site
   2276..2836    +  CDS            cas6f: CAS6_PSEAB - Also known as csy4. Experimental evidence at protein level: Swiss-Prot protein existence level 1. CRISPR (clustered regularly interspaced short palindromic repeat) is an adaptive immune system that provides protection against mobile genetic elements (viruses, transposable elements and conjugative plasmids). CRISPR clusters contain sequences complementary to antecedent mobile elements and target invading nucleic acids. CRISPR clusters are transcribed and processed into CRISPR RNA (crRNA). Processes pre-crRNA into individual crRNA units. Absolutely required for crRNA production or s
   2891..6994    +  CDS            Cas9 VQR: Streptococcus pyogenes Cas9 endonuclease with the D1135V/R1335Q/T1337R mutations has an altered recognition specificity for the protospacer adjacent motif (PAM) (Kleinstiver et al., 2015)
   7028..7093    +  CDS            3xFLAG: three tandem FLAG® epitope tags, followed by an enterokinase cleavage site
   7105..89      -  protein_bind   attL2 (across the origin): mutant version of attL; recombination site for the Gateway® LR reaction LR Clonase™
