[The description below was written by a language model from this plasmid's Addgene catalogue record and pLannotate feature annotations shown in this document.]
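Description:
pENTR-L3-Csy4-Cas9n-L2 is a Multisite Gateway entry clone built on a pDONR-type backbone, about 7.1 kb in size. It is propagated in E. coli from a high-copy ColE1/pUC origin and selected with kanamycin through an aph(3')-Ia resistance gene. The rrnB T1 and T2 terminators lie upstream of the cloning region and insulate the insert from read-through transcription coming from the backbone. The payload is flanked by attL3 and attL2 sites, which define its position and orientation when it is combined with other entry clones and a destination vector in an LR Clonase reaction.

The insert is a synthetic Csy4-2A-Cas9n open reading frame. Csy4 (Cas6f of Pseudomonas aeruginosa) is an endoribonuclease that cuts RNA at a specific hairpin, and it is commonly used to release several guide RNAs from one transcript. It is followed by a 2A self-cleaving peptide (named in the catalogue entry, though not annotated in the feature table), a Streptococcus pyogenes Cas9 coding sequence, and a C-terminal 3xFLAG tag for detection. The catalogue name indicates a nickase (Cas9n). The automated annotation instead labels the Cas9 sequence as the VQR PAM variant, which is probably only a closest-match call, and the record does not specify the nickase mutation.

No promoter or polyadenylation signal is annotated between the att sites, so expression in mammalian cells presumably depends on elements supplied by other modules or by the destination vector after recombination. The stated purpose is modular vector assembly, within a toolbox for knock-in gene targeting.
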