Addgene plasmid #141041: pENTR-L3-Csy4-Cas9n-L2
Purpose: Mutisite Gateway mediated vector construction
Depositing lab: Hideyuki Okano. Depositing organization: Keio University. Publication: A versatile toolbox for knock-in gene targeting based on the Multisite Gateway technology. Yoshimatsu S, Sone T, Nakajima M, Sato T, Okochi R, Ishikawa M, Nakamura M, Sasaki E, Shiozawa S, Okano H. PLoS One. 2019 Aug 27;14(8):e0221164. doi: 10.1371/journal.pone.0221164. eCollection 2019. PubMed 31454364.
Backbone
  Vector backbone: pDONR
  Backbone manufacturer: Thermo Fisher Scientific
  Vector type: Mammalian Expression
Growth in bacteria
  Bacterial resistance: Kanamycin, 50 μg/mL
  Growth temperature: 37°C
  Growth strain: DH5alpha
  Copy number: High Copy
Gene/Insert
  Gene/Insert name: Csy4-2A-Cas9n
  Species: Synthetic
  Cloning method: Restriction Enzyme; 5′ cloning site Unknown (unknown if destroyed)
Terms and licenses: Academic/Nonprofit Terms; Industry Terms: Not Available to Industry
How to cite: pENTR-L3-Csy4-Cas9n-L2 was a gift from Hideyuki Okano (Addgene plasmid # 141041 ; http://n2t.net/addgene:141041 ; RRID:Addgene_141041)
